>Addgene plasmid #178934 | BASIC_SEVA_5a6.10 | addgene full sequence | sequence record 353849 | Addgene NGS Result
GGCTCGGGTAAGAACTCGCACTTCGTGGAAACACTATTATCTGGTGGGTCTCTGTCCACTAGTCTTGGAC
TCCTGTTGATAGATCCAGTAATGACCTCAGAACTCCATCTGGATTTGTTCAGAACGCTCGGTTGCCGCCG
GGCGTTTTTTATTGGTGAGAATCCAGGGGTCCCCAATAATTACGATTTACGTATTTAAATTTGACAGCTT
ATCATCGATAAACTGTAATGCGGTAGTTTATCACAGTTAAATTGCTAACGCAGTCAGGCACCGTGTATGA
AATCTAACAATGCGCTCATCGTCATCCTCGGCACCGTCACCCTGGATGCTGTAGGCATAGGCTTGGTTAT
GCCGGTACTGCCGGGCCTCTTGCGGGATATCGTCCATTCCGACAGCATCGCCAGTCACTATGGCGTGCTG
CTAGCGCTATATGCGTTGATGCAATTTCTATGCGCACCCGTTCTCGGAGCACTGTCCGACCGCTTTGGCC
GCCGCCCAGTCCTGCTCGCTTCGCTACTTGGAGCCACTATCGACTACGCGATCATGGCGACCACACCCGT
CCTGTGGATTCTCTACGCCGGACGCATCGTGGCCGGCATCACCGGCGCCACAGGTGCGGTTGCTGGCGCC
TATATCGCCGACATCACCGATGGGGAAGATCGGGCTCGCCACTTCGGGCTCATGAGCGCTTGTTTCGGCG
TGGGTATGGTGGCAGGCCCCGTGGCCGGGGGACTGTTGGGCGCCATCTCCCTGCACGCACCATTCCTTGC
GGCGGCGGTGCTCAACGGCCTCAACCTACTACTGGGCTGCTTCCTAATGCAGGAGTCGCATAAGGGAGAG
CGCCGTCCGATGCCCTTGAGAGCCTTCAACCCAGTCAGCTCCTTCCGGTGGGCGCGGGGCATGACCATTG
TGGCCGCACTTATGACTGTCTTCTTTATCATGCAACTCGTAGGACAGGTGCCGGCAGCGCTCTGGGTCAT
TTTCGGCGAGGACCGCTTTCGCTGGAGCGCGACGATGAGCGGCCTGTCGCTTGCGGTATTCGGAATCTTG
CACGCCCTCGCTCAAGCCTTCGTCACTGGTCCCGCCACCAAACGTTTCGGCGAGAAGCAGGCCATTATCG
CCGGCATGGCGGCCGACGCGCTGGGCTACGTCTTGCTGGCGTTCGCGACGCGAGGCTGGATGGCCTTCCC
CATTATGATTCTTCTCGCTTCCGGCGGCATCGGGATGCCCGCGTTGCAGGCCATGCTGTCCAGGCAGGTA
GATGACGACCATCAGGGACAGCTTCAAGGATCGCTCGCGGCTCTTACCAGCCTAACTTCGATCACTGGAC
CGCTGATCGTCACGGCGATTTATGCCGCCTCGGCGAGCACATGGAACGGGTTGGCATGGATTGTAGGCGC
CGCCCTATACCTTGTCTGCCTCCCCGCGTTGCGTCGCGGTGCATGGAGCCGGGCCACCTCGACCTGAGAC
AATTGTCGGCTCGGCCCACTTGTGTGTCTCGTACAATTCTGAGGTCCACACAGATAGTGTCCGGCCGGCC
CTAGAAATATTTTATCTGATTAATAAGATGATCTTCTTGAGATCGTTTTGGTCTGCGCGTAATCTCTTGC
TCTGAAAACGAAAAAACCGCCTTGCAGGGCGGTTTTTCGAAGGTTCTCTGAGCTACCAACTCTTTGAACC
GAGGTAACTGGCTTGGAGGAGCGCAGTCACCAAAACTTGTCCTTTCAGTTTAGCCTTAACCGGCGCATGA
CTTCAAGACTAACTCCTCTAAATCAATTACCAGTGGCTGCTGCCAGTGGTGCTTTTGCATGTCTTTCCGG
GTTGGACTCAAGACGATAGTTACCGGATAAGGCGCAGCGGTCGGACTGAACGGGGGGTTCGTGCATACAG
TCCAGCTTGGAGCGAACTGCCTACCCGGAACTGAGTGTCAGGCGTGGAATGAGACAAACGCGGCCATAAC
AGCGGAATGACACCGGTAAACCGAAAGGCAGGAACAGGAGAGCGCACGAGGGAGCCGCCAGGGGGAAACG
CCTGGTATCTTTATAGTCCTGTCGGGTTTCGCCACCACTGATTTGAGCGTCAGATTTCGTGATGCTTGTC
AGGGGGGCGGAGCCTATGGAAAAACGGCTTTGCCGCGGCCCTCTCACTTCCCTGTTAAGTATCTTCCTGG
CATCTTCCAGGAAATCTCCGCCCCGTTCGTAAGCCATTTCCGCTCGCCGCAGTCGAACGACCGAGCGTAG
CGAGTCAGTGAGCGAGGAAGCGGAATATATCCGGCGCGCCCAGCTGTCTAGGGCGGCGGATTTGTCCTAC
TCAGGAGAGCGTTCACCGACAAACAACAGATAAAACGAAAGGCCCAGTCTTTCGACTGAGCCTTTCGTTT
TATTTGATGCCTTTAATTAAGGCTCGGGAGACCTATCGGTAATAACAGTCCAATCTGGTGTAACTTCGGA
ATCGTCCTTGACAGCTAGCTCAGTCCTAGGTATAATGCTAGCTACTAGTGAAAGAGGAGAAATACTAGTA
TGGTTAGCAAAGGCGAGGCGGTTATCAAGGAGTTTATGCGTTTTAAGGTTCACATGGAGGGTAGCATGAA
TGGTCACGAGTTCGAGATCGAGGGTGAAGGCGAGGGTCGTCCGTACGAAGGCACCCAGACCGCGAAGCTG
AAAGTGACCAAGGGTGGCCCGCTGCCGTTCAGCTGGGACATCCTGAGCCCGCAGTTCATGTATGGCAGCC
GTGCGTTTACCAAACACCCGGCGGACATTCCGGATTACTATAAGCAAAGCTTCCCGGAAGGTTTTAAATG
GGAGCGTGTTATGAACTTCGAAGATGGTGGCGCGGTGACCGTTACCCAGGACACCAGCCTGGAGGATGGC
ACCCTGATTTACAAGGTGAAACTGCGTGGCACCAACTTTCCGCCGGATGGTCCGGTTATGCAGAAGAAAA
CGATGGGTTGGGAAGCGAGCACCGAGCGTCTGTATCCGGAAGATGGCGTGCTGAAGGGTGATATCAAAAT
GGCGCTGCGTCTGAAGGACGGTGGCCGTTACCTGGCGGATTTTAAGACCACCTATAAAGCGAAGAAACCG
GTGCAAATGCCGGGTGCGTACAACGTTGACCGTAAACTGGATATTACCAGCCACAACGAGGATTATACCG
TGGTTGAGCAATATGAGCGTAGCGAGGGTCGCCACAGCACCGGCGGCATGGACGAACTGTATAAGGGATC
CTAATAA
Features (pLannotate 1.2.2; 8 found; start..end, strand, type, name):
     68..162     +  terminator     lambda t0 terminator: transcription terminator from phage lambda
    201..221     +  promoter       tet promoter (fragment): E. coli promoter for tetracycline efflux protein gene
    277..1467    +  CDS            TcR: tetracycline efflux protein; tet; confers resistance to tetracycline
   1577..2122    +  rep_origin     p15A ori: Plasmids containing the medium-copy-number p15A origin of replication can be propagated in E. coli cells that contain a second plasmid with the ColE1 origin.
   2210..2265    +  rep_origin     RSF ori (fragment): Plasmids containing the RSF 1030 origin of replication can be propagated in E. coli cells that contain additional plasmids with compatible origins.
   2300..2386    -  terminator     rrnB T1 terminator: Escherichia coli rrnB; transcription terminator T1 from the E. coli rrnB gene
   2458..2492    +  promoter       J23119 promoter: bacterial promoter (Registry of Standard Biological Parts BBa J23119)
   2520..3215    +  CDS            mScarlet: mScarlet is a basic (constitutively fluorescent) red fluorescent protein published in 2016, derived from synthetic construct. It has moderate acid sensitivity.
