[The description below was written by a language model from this plasmid's Addgene catalogue record and pLannotate feature annotations shown in this document.]
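Description:
BASIC_SEVA_5a6.10 is a small bacterial acceptor vector from a collection that adapts the modular SEVA (Standard European Vector Architecture) plasmid format for use with BASIC DNA assembly. The sequenced record is 3,227 nt, consistent with the stated 2,349 bp backbone plus an 878 bp insert. It is propagated in E. coli and selected with tetracycline. The feature table shows a TcR tetracycline efflux gene preceded by a fragment of its native tet promoter. Replication depends on a p15A origin, which is compatible with ColE1-type plasmids and fits the low copy number given in the catalogue. A short stretch annotated as an RSF origin fragment lies just downstream, but at about 56 nt it is probably only a partial sequence match rather than a functional second replicon. A lambda t0 terminator and an rrnB T1 terminator (on the reverse strand) flank the marker and origin modules, insulating them from transcription entering from the cargo position.

The insert is a synthetic mScarlet counter-selection cassette, in which the strong constitutive J23119 promoter drives the red fluorescent protein mScarlet. In a dropout design of this type, the cassette occupies the position where assembled parts are placed. Colonies carrying unmodified vector are therefore red, while correct assemblies that have replaced the cassette are colourless, which allows simple visual screening. The record does not annotate the BASIC linker or prefix/suffix sequences that mediate assembly, so their exact arrangement cannot be described here. The stated purpose is simply to serve as a BASIC DNA assembly vector for building synthetic biology constructs on a tetracycline-resistant p15A backbone.
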