Addgene plasmid #178934: BASIC_SEVA_5a6.10
Purpose: BASIC DNA assembly vector
Depositing lab: Paul Freemont. Depositing organization: Imperial College London. Publication: basicsynbio and the BASIC SEVA collection: software and vectors for an established DNA assembly method. Haines MC, Carling B, Marshall J, Shenshin VA, Baldwin GS, Freemont P, Storch M. Synth Biol (Oxf). 2022 Oct 11;7(1):ysac023. doi: 10.1093/synbio/ysac023. eCollection 2022. PubMed 36381610.
Backbone
  Vector backbone: BASIC_SEVA_5a6.10
  Backbone size w/o insert (bp): 2349
  Vector type: Synthetic Biology
Growth in bacteria
  Bacterial resistance: Tetracycline, 10 μg/mL
  Growth temperature: 37°C
  Growth strain: DH5alpha
  Copy number: Low Copy
Gene/Insert
  Gene/Insert name: mScarlet counter-selection cassette
  Species: Synthetic
  Insert size (bp): 878
  Cloning method: Unknown
  Sequencing primers: 5′ ggcggcggatttgtcctac; 3′ ggtgagaatccaggggtcc
Depositor comments: Cloning method: BASIC DNA assembly . Please visit https://www.biorxiv.org/content/10.1101/2022.01.06.446575v2 for bioRxiv preprint.
How to cite: BASIC_SEVA_5a6.10 was a gift from Paul Freemont (Addgene plasmid # 178934 ; http://n2t.net/addgene:178934 ; RRID:Addgene_178934)
